>Addgene plasmid #186450 | pdCas12b(RuvC) | addgene full sequence | sequence record 370306 | Addgene NGS Result
CTGACACTCAGTTCCGGGTAGGCAGTTCGCTCCAAGCTGGACTGTATGCACGAACCCCCCGTTCAGTCCG
ACCGCTGCGCCTTATCCGGTAACTATCGTCTTGAGTCCAACCCGGAAAGACATGCAAAAGCACCACTGGC
AGCAGCCACTGGTAATTGATTTAGAGGAGTTAGTCTTGAAGTCATGCGCCGGTTAAGGCTAAACTGAAAG
GACAAGTTTTGGTGACTGCGCTCCTCCAAGCCAGTTACCTCGGTTCAAAGAGTTGGTAGCTCAGAGAACC
TTCGAAAAACCGCCCTGCAAGGCGGTTTTTTCGTTTTCAGAGCAAGAGATTACGCGCAGACCAAAACGAT
CTCAAGAAGATCATCTTATTAATCAGATAAAATATTTCTAGATTTCAGTGCAATTTATCTCTTCAAATGT
AGCACCTGAAGTCAGCCCCATACGATATAAGTTGTAATTCTCATGTTAGTCATGCCCCGCGCCCACCGGA
AGGAGCTGACTGGGTTGAAGGCTCTCAAGGGCATCGGTCGAGATCCCGGTGCCTAATGAGTGAGCTAACT
TACATTAATTGCGTTGCGCTCACTGCCCGCTTTCCAGTCGGGAAACCTGTCGTGCCAGCTGCATTAATGA
ATCGGCCAACGCGCGGGGAGAGGCGGTTTGCGTATTGGGCGCCAGGGTGGTTTTTCTTTTCACCAGTGAG
ACGGGCAACAGCTGATTGCCCTTCACCGCCTGGCCCTGAGAGAGTTGCAGCAAGCGGTCCACGCTGGTTT
GCCCCAGCAGGCGAAAATCCTGTTTGATGGTGGTTAACGGCGGGATATAACATGAGCTGTCTTCGGTATC
GTCGTATCCCACTACCGAGATGTCCGCACCAACGCGCAGCCCGGACTCGGTAATGGCGCGCATTGCGCCC
AGCGCCATCTGATCGTTGGCAACCAGCATCGCAGTGGGAACGATGCCCTCATTCAGCATTTGCATGGTTT
GTTGAAAACCGGACATGGCACTCCAGTCGCCTTCCCGTTCCGCTATCGGCTGAATTTGATTGCGAGTGAG
ATATTTATGCCAGCCAGCCAGACGCAGACGCGCCGAGACAGAACTTAATGGGCCCGCTAACAGCGCGATT
TGCTGGTGACCCAATGCGACCAGATGCTCCACGCCCAGTCGCGTACCGTCTTCATGGGAGAAAATAATAC
TGTTGATGGGTGTCTGGTCAGAGACATCAAGAAATAACGCCGGAACATTAGTGCAGGCAGCTTCCACAGC
AATGGCATCCTGGTCATCCAGCGGATAGTTAATGATCAGCCCACTGACGCGTTGCGCGAGAAGATTGTGC
ACCGCCGCTTTACAGGCTTCGACGCCGCTTCGTTCTACCATCGACACCACCACGCTGGCACCCAGTTGAT
CGGCGCGAGATTTAATCGCCGCGACAATTTGCGACGGCGCGTGCAGGGCCAGACTGGAGGTGGCAACGCC
AATCAGCAACGACTGTTTGCCCGCCAGTTGTTGTGCCACGCGGTTGGGAATGTAATTCAGCTCCGCCATC
GCCGCTTCCACTTTTTCCCGCGTTTTCGCAGAAACGTGGCTGGCCTGGTTCACCACGCGGGAAACGGTCT
GATAAGAGACACCGGCATACTCTGCGACATCGTATAACGTTACTGGTTTCACATTCACCACCCTGAATTG
ACTCTCTTCCGGGCGCTATCATGCCATACCGCGAAAGGTTTTGCGCCATTCGATGGTGTCCGGGATCTCG
ACGCTCTCCCTTATGCGACTCCTGCATTAGGAAATTAATACGACTCACTATAGGGGAATTGTGAGCGGAT
AACAATTCCCCTGTAGAAATAATTTTGTTTAACTTTAATAAGGAGATATACCATGGGCAGCAGCCATCAC
CATCATCACCACAGCCAGGATCCTTAGGAGGGCGCTAGATGGCCGTCAAATCCATCAAAGTGAAACTTCG
TCTCGACGATATGCCGGAGATTCGGGCCGGTCTATGGAAACTTCATAAGGAAGTCAATGCGGGGGTTCGA
TATTACACGGAATGGCTCAGTCTTCTCCGTCAAGAGAACTTGTATCGAAGAAGTCCGAATGGGGACGGAG
AGCAAGAATGTGATAAGACTGCAGAAGAATGCAAAGCCGAATTGTTGGAGCGGCTGCGCGCGCGTCAAGT
GGAGAATGGACACCGTGGTCCGGCGGGATCGGACGATGAATTGCTGCAGTTGGCGCGTCAACTCTATGAG
TTGTTGGTTCCGCAGGCGATAGGTGCGAAAGGCGACGCGCAGCAAATTGCCCGCAAATTTTTGAGCCCCT
TGGCCGACAAGGACGCAGTTGGTGGGCTTGGAATCGCGAAGGCGGGGAACAAACCGCGGTGGGTTCGCAT
GCGCGAAGCGGGGGAACCAGGCTGGGAAGAGGAGAAGGAGAAGGCTGAGACGAGGAAATCTGCGGATCGG
ACTGCGGATGTTTTGCGCGCGCTCGCGGATTTTGGGTTAAAGCCACTGATGCGCGTATACACCGATTCTG
AGATGTCATCGGTGGAGTGGAAACCGCTTCGGAAGGGACAAGCCGTTCGGACGTGGGATAGGGACATGTT
CCAACAAGCTATCGAACGGATGATGTCGTGGGAGTCGTGGAATCAGCGCGTTGGGCAAGAGTACGCGAAA
CTCGTAGAACAAAAAAATCGATTTGAGCAGAAGAATTTCGTCGGCCAGGAACATCTGGTCCATCTCGTCA
ATCAGTTGCAACAAGATATGAAAGAAGCATCGCCCGGACTCGAATCGAAAGAGCAAACCGCGCACTATGT
GACGGGACGGGCATTGCGCGGATCGGACAAGGTATTTGAGAAGTGGGGGAAACTCGCCCCCGATGCACCT
TTCGATTTGTACGACGCCGAAATCAAGAATGTGCAGAGACGTAACACGAGACGATTCGGATCACATGACT
TGTTCGCAAAATTGGCAGAGCCAGAGTATCAGGCCCTGTGGCGCGAAGATGCTTCGTTTCTCACGCGTTA
CGCGGTGTACAACAGCATCCTTCGCAAACTGAATCACGCCAAAATGTTCGCGACGTTTACTTTGCCGGAT
GCAACGGCGCACCCGATTTGGACTCGCTTCGATAAATTGGGTGGGAATTTGCACCAGTACACCTTTTTGT
TCAACGAATTTGGAGAACGCAGGCACGCGATTCGTTTTCACAAGCTATTGAAAGTCGAGAATGGTGTCGC
AAGAGAAGTTGATGATGTCACCGTGCCCATTTCAATGTCAGAGCAATTGGATAATCTGCTTCCCAGAGAT
CCCAATGAACCGATTGCGCTATATTTTCGAGATTACGGAGCCGAACAGCATTTCACAGGTGAATTTGGTG
GCGCGAAGATCCAGTGCCGCCGGGATCAGCTGGCTCATATGCACCGACGCAGAGGGGCGAGGGATGTTTA
TCTCAATGTCAGCGTACGTGTGCAGAGTCAGTCTGAGGCGCGGGGAGAACGTCGCCCGCCGTATGCGGCA
GTATTTCGTCTGGTCGGGGACAACCATCGCGCGTTTGTCCATTTCGATAAACTATCGGATTATCTTGCGG
AACATCCGGATGATGGGAAGCTCGGGTCGGAGGGGTTGCTTTCCGGGCTGCGGGTGATGAGTGTCGATCT
CGGCCTTCGCACATCTGCATCGATTTCCGTTTTTCGCGTTGCCCGGAAGGACGAGTTGAAGCCGAACTCA
AAAGGTCGTGTACCGTTTTTCTTTCCGATAAAAGGGAATGACAATCTCGTCGCGGTTCATGAGCGATCAC
AACTCTTGAAGCTGCCTGGCGAAACGGAGTCGAAGGACCTGCGTGCTATCCGAGAAGAACGCCAACGGAC
ATTGCGGCAGTTGCGGACGCAACTGGCGTATTTGCGGCTGCTCGTGCGGTGTGGGTCGGAAGATGTGGGG
CGGCGTGAACGGAGTTGGGCAAAGCTTATCGAGCAGCCGGTGGATGCGGCCAATCACATGACACCGGATT
GGCGCGAGGCTTTTGAAAACGAACTTCAGAAGCTTAAGTCACTCCATGGTATCTGTAGCGACAAGGAATG
GATGGATGCTGTCTACGAGAGCGTTCGCCGCGTGTGGCGTCACATGGGCAAACAGGTTCGCGATTGGCGA
AAGGACGTACGAAGCGGAGAGCGGCCCAAGATTCGCGGCTATGCGAAAGACGTGGTCGGTGGAAACTCGA
TTGAGCAAATCGAGTATCTGGAACGTCAGTACAAGTTCCTCAAGAGTTGGAGCTTCTTTGGTAAGGTGTC
GGGACAAGTGATTCGTGCGGAGAAGGGATCTCGTTTTGCGATCACGCTGCGCGAACACATTGATCACGCG
AAGGAAGATCGGCTGAAGAAATTGGCGGATCGCATCATTATGGAGGCTCTCGGCTATGTGTACGCGTTGG
ATGAGCGCGGCAAAGGAAAGTGGGTTGCGAAGTATCCGCCGTGCCAGCTCATCCTGCTGGCCGAATTGAG
CGAGTACCAGTTCAATAACGACAGGCCTCCGAGCGAAAACAACCAGTTGATGCAATGGAGTCATCGCGGC
GTGTTCCAGGAGTTGATAAATCAGGCCCAAGTCCATGATTTACTCGTTGGGACGATGTATGCAGCGTTCT
CGTCGCGATTCGACGCGCGAACTGGGGCACCGGGTATCCGCTGTCGCCGGGTTCCGGCGCGTTGCACCCA
GGAGCACAATCCAGAACCATTTCCTTGGTGGCTGAACAAGTTTGTGGTGGAACATACGTTGGATGCTTGT
CCCCTACGCGCAGACGACCTCATCCCAACGGGTGAAGGAGAGATTTTTGTCTCGCCGTTCAGCGCGGAGG
AGGGGGACTTTCATCAGATTCACGCCGCCCTGAATGCGGCGCAAAATCTGCAGCAGCGACTCTGGTCTGA
TTTTGATATCAGTCAAATTCGGTTGCGGTGTGATTGGGGTGAAGTGGACGGTGAACTCGTTCTGATCCCA
AGGCTTACAGGAAAACGAACGGCGGATTCATATAGCAACAAGGTGTTTTATACCAATACAGGTGTCACCT
ATTATGAGCGAGAGCGGGGGAAGAAGCGGAGAAAGGTTTTCGCGCAAGAGAAATTGTCGGAGGAAGAGGC
GGAGTTGCTCGTGGAAGCAGACGAGGCGAGGGAGAAATCGGTCGTTTTGATGCGTGATCCGTCTGGCATC
ATCAATCGGGGAAATTGGACCAGGCAAAAGGAATTTTGGTCGATGGTGAACCAGCGGATCGAAGGATACT
TGGTCAAGCAGATTCGCTCGCGCGTTCCATTACAAGATAGTGCGTGTGAAAACACGGGGGATATTTAAGA
ATTCGAGCTCGGCGCGCCTGCAGGTCGACAAGCTTGCGGCCGCATAATGCTTAAGTCGAACAGAAAGTAA
TCGTATTGTACACGGCCGCATAATCGAAATTAATACGACTCACTATAGGGGAATTGTGAGCGGATAACAA
TTCCCCATCTTAGTATATTAGTTAAGTATAAGAAGGAGATATACATATGGCAGATCTCAATTGGATATCG
GCCGGCCACGCGATCGCTGACGTCGGTACCCTCGAGTCTGGTAAAGAAACCGCTGCTGCGAAATTTGAAC
GCCAGCACATGGACTCGTCTACTAGCGCAGCTTAATTAACCTAGGCTGCTGCCACCGCTGAGCAATAACT
AGCATAACCCCTTGGGGCCTCTAAACGGGTCTTGAGGGGTTTTTTGCTGAAACCTCAGGCATTTGAGAAG
CACACGGTCACACTGCTTCCGGTAGTCAATAAACCGGTAAACCAGCAATAGACATAAGCGGCTATTTAAC
GACCCTGCCCTGAACCGACGACCGGGTCGAATTTGCTTTCGAATTTCTGCCATTCATCCGCTTATTATCA
CTTATTCAGGCGTAGCAACCAGGCGTTTAAGGGCACCAATAACTGCCTTAAAAAAATTACGCCCCGCCCT
GCCACTCATCGCAGTACTGTTGTAATTCATTAAGCATTCTGCCGACATGGAAGCCATCACAAACGGCATG
ATGAACCTGAATCGCCAGCGGCATCAGCACCTTGTCGCCTTGCGTATAATATTTGCCCATAGTGAAAACG
GGGGCGAAGAAGTTGTCCATATTGGCCACGTTTAAATCAAAACTGGTGAAACTCACCCAGGGATTGGCTG
AGACGAAAAACATATTCTCAATAAACCCTTTAGGGAAATAGGCCAGGTTTTCACCGTAACACGCCACATC
TTGCGAATATATGTGTAGAAACTGCCGGAAATCGTCGTGGTATTCACTCCAGAGCGATGAAAACGTTTCA
GTTTGCTCATGGAAAACGGTGTAACAAGGGTGAACACTATCCCATATCACCAGCTCACCGTCTTTCATTG
CCATACGGAACTCCGGATGAGCATTCATCAGGCGGGCAAGAATGTGAATAAAGGCCGGATAAAACTTGTG
CTTATTTTTCTTTACGGTCTTTAAAAAGGCCGTAATATCCAGCTGAACGGTCTGGTTATAGGTACATTGA
GCAACTGACTGAAATGCCTCAAAATGTTCTTTACGATGCCATTGGGATATATCAACGGTGGTATATCCAG
TGATTTTTTTCTCCATTTTAGCTTCCTTAGCTCCTGAAAATCTCGATAACTCAAAAAATACGCCCGGTAG
TGATCTTATTTCATTATGGTGAAAGTTGGAACCTCTTACGTGCCGATCAACGTCTCATTTTCGCCAAAAG
TTGGCCCAGGGCTTCCCGGTATCAACAGGGACACCAGGATTTATTTATTCTGCGAAGTGATCTTCCGTCA
CAGGTATTTATTCGGCGCAAAGTGCGTCGGGTGATGCTGCCAACTTACTGATTTAGTGTATGATGGTGTT
TTTGAGGTGCTCCAGTGGCTTCTGTTTCTATCAGCTGTCCCTCCTGTTCAGCTACTGACGGGGTGGTGCG
TAACGGCAAAAGCACCGCCGGACATCAGCGCTAGCGGAGTGTATACTGGCTTACTATGTTGGCACTGATG
AGGGTGTCAGTGAAGTGCTTCATGTGGCAGGAGAAAAAAGGCTGCACCGGTGCGTCAGCAGAATATGTGA
TACAGGATATATTCCGCTTCCTCGCTCACTGACTCGCTACGCTCGGTCGTTCGACTGCGGCGAGCGGAAA
TGGCTTACGAACGGGGCGGAGATTTCCTGGAAGATGCCAGGAAGATACTTAACAGGGAAGTGAGAGGGCC
GCGGCAAAGCCGTTTTTCCATAGGCTCCGCCCCCCTGACAAGCATCACGAAATCTGACGCTCAAATCAGT
GGTGGCGAAACCCGACAGGACTATAAAGATACCAGGCGTTTCCCCCTGGCGGCTCCCTCGTGCGCTCTCC
TGTTCCTGCCTTTCGGTTTACCGGTGTCATTCCGCTGTTATGGCCGCGTTTGTCTCATTCCACGC
Features (pLannotate 1.2.2; 19 found; start..end, strand, type, name):
    467..531     -  CDS            TcR (fragment): tetracycline efflux protein; tet; confers resistance to tetracycline
    546..567     -  protein_bind   CAP binding site: CAP binding activates transcription in the presence of cAMP. E. coli catabolite activator protein
    580..1662    -  CDS            lacI: lac repressor; lacI; The lac repressor binds to the lac operator to inhibit transcription in E. coli. This inhibition can be relieved by adding lactose or isopropyl-β-D-thiogalactopyranoside (IPTG).
   1663..1740    -  promoter       lacI promoter: lacI
   1748..1783    -  CDS            TcR (fragment): tetracycline efflux protein; tet; confers resistance to tetracycline
   1786..1804    +  promoter       T7 promoter: promoter for bacteriophage T7 RNA polymerase
   1805..1829    +  protein_bind   lac operator: The lac repressor binds to the lac operator to inhibit transcription in E. coli. This inhibition can be relieved by adding lactose or isopropyl-β-D-thiogalactopyranoside (IPTG). lac repressor encoded by lacI
   1844..1866    +  RBS            RBS: efficient ribosome binding site from bacteriophage T7 gene 10 (Olins and Rangwala, 1989)
   1929..5315    +  CDS            cas12b: CS12B_ALIAG - Also known as c2c1 From Alicyclobacillus acidoterrestris (strain ATCC 49025 / DSM 3922 / CIP 106132 / NCIMB 13137 / GD3B).
   5421..5439    +  promoter       T7 promoter: promoter for bacteriophage T7 RNA polymerase
   5440..5464    +  protein_bind   lac operator: The lac repressor binds to the lac operator to inhibit transcription in E. coli. This inhibition can be relieved by adding lactose or isopropyl-β-D-thiogalactopyranoside (IPTG). lac repressor encoded by lacI
   5573..5614    +  CDS            S-Tag (fragment): affinity and epitope tag derived from pancreatic ribonuclease A
   5644..5661    +  CDS            SET1 (fragment): solubility-enhancement tag derived from T7 phage gene 10B
   5669..5716    +  terminator     T7 terminator: transcription terminator for bacteriophage T7 RNA polymerase
   5940..6596    -  CDS            cat: CAT_ECOLX - Experimental evidence at protein level: Swiss-Prot protein existence level 1. This enzyme is an effector of chloramphenicol resistance in bacteria. From Escherichia coli. This protein is used as a marker in many commonly used cloning vectors, such as pACYC184.
   6597..6699    -  promoter       cat promoter: promoter of the E. coli cat gene encoding chloramphenicol acetyltransferase
   6820..6963    +  mobile_element IS1 (fragment): prokaryotic transposable element IS1
   7082..7137    -  rep_origin     RSF ori (fragment): Plasmids containing the RSF 1030 origin of replication can be propagated in E. coli cells that contain additional plasmids with compatible origins.
   7225..355     -  rep_origin     p15A ori (across the origin): Plasmids containing the medium-copy-number p15A origin of replication can be propagated in E. coli cells that contain a second plasmid with the ColE1 origin.
