[The description below was written by a language model from this plasmid's Addgene catalogue record and pLannotate feature annotations shown in this document.]
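Description:
pdCas12b(RuvC) is a bacterial expression plasmid built on the pACYC-duet backbone that encodes a catalytically inactive form of the type V-B CRISPR effector Cas12b (also called C2c1 or AacCas12b) from Alicyclobacillus acidoterrestris. The 7.4 kb sequence replicates in E. coli from the p15A origin, which gives a low copy number and is compatible with ColE1-type plasmids, so the construct can be maintained alongside other vectors. Selection is by chloramphenicol, through the cat gene under its own promoter. The short TcR, IS1 and RSF ori matches in the feature table are fragmentary hits in the backbone rather than functional elements.

The dCas12b coding sequence was cloned between BamHI and EcoRI sites in the first expression cassette. There it sits downstream of a T7 promoter, a lac operator and the phage T7 gene 10 ribosome binding site. The plasmid also carries lacI with its own promoter, so transcription is repressed until IPTG is added and requires a host that supplies T7 RNA polymerase. The second T7 promoter/lac operator unit typical of Duet vectors follows the insert. It appears to be empty, with only partial S-tag and related tag matches annotated before the T7 terminator. The two substitutions, E848A and D977A, are indicated by the plasmid name to lie in the RuvC nuclease domain and are recorded as making the protein catalytically inactive.

The associated publication concerns spacer adaptation and protospacer selection in type V-A and V-B CRISPR-Cas systems. This suggests the plasmid serves to supply a nuclease-dead Cas12b in E. coli alongside other system components, although the record does not spell out the specific experimental use.
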