Addgene plasmid #186450: pdCas12b(RuvC)
Purpose: Encodes catalytically inactive Cas12b (E848A, D977A) from A. acidoterrestris (type V-B)
Depositing lab: John van der Oost. Depositing organization: Wageningen University, Department Agrotechnology & Food Sciences. Publication: Adaptation by Type V-A and V-B CRISPR-Cas Systems Demonstrates Conserved Protospacer Selection Mechanisms Between Diverse CRISPR-Cas Types. Wu WY, Jackson SA, Almendros C, Haagsma AC, Yilmaz S, Gort G, van der Oost J, Brouns SJJ, Staals RHJ. CRISPR J. 2022 Aug;5(4):536-547. doi: 10.1089/crispr.2021.0150. Epub 2022 Jul 12. PubMed 35833800.
Backbone
  Vector backbone: pACYC-duet
  Vector type: CRISPR
Growth in bacteria
  Bacterial resistance: Chloramphenicol, 25 μg/mL
  Growth temperature: 37°C
  Growth strain: DH5alpha
  Copy number: Low Copy
Gene/Insert
  Gene/Insert name: dCas12b (alt names: C2c1; AacCas12b)
  Species: A. acidoterrestris
  Mutation: E848A, D977A
  Promoter: T7
  Cloning method: Restriction Enzyme; 5′ cloning site BamHI (not destroyed); 3′ cloning site EcoRI (not destroyed)
  Sequencing primers: 5′ TGCGACTCCTGCATTAGGAAAT
Terms and licenses: Academic/Nonprofit Terms; Industry Terms: Not Available to Industry
How to cite: pdCas12b(RuvC) was a gift from John van der Oost (Addgene plasmid # 186450 ; http://n2t.net/addgene:186450 ; RRID:Addgene_186450)
